Addgene plasmid #105414: pTEI041
Purpose: Synthetic biology
Depositing lab: Johannes Stuttmann. Depositing organization: Martin-Luther-Universitaet Halle-Wittenberg. Publication: Peripheral infrastructure vectors and an extended set of plant parts for the Modular Cloning system. Gantner J, Ordon J, Ilse T, Kretschmer C, Gruetzner R, Lofke C, Dagdas Y, Burstenbinder K, Marillonnet S, Stuttmann J. PLoS One. 2018 May 30;13(5):e0197185. doi: 10.1371/journal.pone.0197185. eCollection 2018. PubMed 29847550.
Backbone
  Vector backbone: pAGM1276 (Engler et al., 2014)
  Vector type: Synthetic Biology
Growth in bacteria
  Bacterial resistance: Spectinomycin, 50 μg/mL
  Growth temperature: 37°C
  Growth strain: DH5alpha
  Copy number: High Copy
Gene/Insert
  Gene/Insert name: Hormone-binding domain and regulatory sequences (estrogen receptor)
  Species: H. sapiens (human)
  Mutation: BsaI/ BpiI restriction sites removed
  Cloning method: Restriction Enzyme; 5′ cloning site BpiI (destroyed during cloning); 3′ cloning site BpiI (destroyed during cloning)
  Sequencing primers: 5′ CTTTGAGTGAGCTGATACCG; 3′ GGGTTCCGCGCACATTTC
Terms and licenses: Academic/Nonprofit Terms; Industry Terms: Not Available to Industry
How to cite: pTEI041 was a gift from Johannes Stuttmann (Addgene plasmid # 105414 ; http://n2t.net/addgene:105414 ; RRID:Addgene_105414)
