[The description below was written by a language model from this plasmid's Addgene catalogue record and pLannotate feature annotations shown in this document.]
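Description:
pTEI041 is a small (about 3.2 kb) synthetic-biology part plasmid from a collection of plant parts for the Modular Cloning (MoClo) Golden Gate system. It is built on the pAGM1276 backbone, a level 0 acceptor vector from the MoClo toolkit. It is maintained in E. coli at high copy through a ColE1/pUC-type origin of replication and selected with spectinomycin. Resistance comes from an aadA streptomycin/spectinomycin resistance gene, which lies downstream of a bla (AmpR) promoter annotation. The short integrase, gentamicin acetyltransferase and lacI fragments in the feature table appear to be non-functional remnants of the resistance cassette and the backbone's original cloning region.

The insert is described as the hormone-binding domain and regulatory sequences of the human estrogen receptor. Automated annotation matches this roughly 0.9 kb coding region to ERT2, a mutated ligand-binding domain of the receptor, but the catalogue entry does not state whether ERT2-type mutations are present. The only recorded modification is removal of internal BsaI and BpiI sites, the "domestication" needed so that the type IIS enzymes used in Golden Gate assembly do not cut within the part. The fragment was inserted through BpiI sites that were destroyed during cloning.

The plasmid carries no promoter or terminator for expressing the domain. It serves as a standardised coding module to be combined with other parts into transcription units. Fusing an estrogen receptor ligand-binding domain to a protein of interest is commonly used to make that protein's activity or nuclear localisation ligand-dependent. The record does not give the exact fusion position or overhangs.
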