Features (pLannotate 1.2.2; 7 found; start..end, strand, type, name):
    314..363     +  CDS            lacI (fragment): lac repressor; lacI; The lac repressor binds to the lac operator to inhibit transcription in E. coli. This inhibition can be relieved by adding lactose or isopropyl-β-D-thiogalactopyranoside (IPTG).
    391..1326    +  CDS            ERT2: mutated ligand-binding domain of the human estrogen receptor (Feil et al., 1997)
   1466..1570    +  promoter       AmpR promoter: bla
   1561..1641    -  CDS            int (fragment): INT2_ECOLX - Protein inferred from homology: Swiss-Prot protein existence level 3. Putative integrase believed to be involved in the insertion of antibiotic resistance genes into plasmids and transposons. From Escherichia coli.
   1729..1785    +  CDS            GmR (fragment): gentamycin acetyltransferase; aacC1; confers resistance to gentamycin
   1792..2580    +  CDS            aadA: S3AD_ECOLX - Experimental evidence at protein level: Swiss-Prot protein existence level 1. Mediates bacterial resistance to the antibiotics streptomycin and spectinomycin. From Escherichia coli.
   2754..131     +  rep_origin     ori (across the origin): high-copy-number ColE1/pMB1/pBR322/pUC origin of replication
>Addgene plasmid #105414 | pTEI041 | addgene full sequence | sequence record 207375 | Addgene NGS Result
GAACAGGAGAGCGCACGAGGGAGCTTCCAGGGGGAAACGCCTGGTATCTTTATAGTCCTGTCGGGTTTCG
CCACCTCTGACTTGAGCGTCGATTTTTGTGATGCTCGTCAGGGGGGCGGAGCCTATGGAAAAACGCCAGC
AACGCGGCCTTTTTACGGTTCCTGGCCTTTTGCTGGCCTTTTGCTCACATGTTCTTTCCTGCGTTATCCC
CTGATTCTGTGGATAACCGTATTACCGCCTTTGAGTGAGCTGATACCGCTCGCCGCAGCCGAACGACCGA
GCGCAGCGAGTCAGTGAGCGAGGAAGCGGAAGAGCGCCCAATACGCAAACCGCCTCTCCCCGCGCGTTGG
CCGATTCATTAATCACTCTGTGGTCTCACCATCCATGTCTGCTGGAGACATGAGAGCTGCCAACCTTTGG
CCAAGCCCGCTCATGATCAAACGCTCTAAGAAGAACAGCCTGGCCTTGTCCCTGACGGCCGACCAGATGG
TCAGTGCCTTGTTGGATGCTGAGCCCCCCATACTCTATTCCGAGTATGATCCTACCAGACCCTTCAGTGA
AGCTTCGATGATGGGCTTACTGACCAACCTGGCAGACAGGGAGCTGGTTCACATGATCAACTGGGCGAAG
AGGGTGCCAGGCTTTGTGGATTTGACCCTCCATGATCAGGTCCACCTTCTAGAATGTGCCTGGCTAGAGA
TCCTGATGATTGGCCTCGTCTGGCGCTCCATGGAGCACCCAGGGAAGCTACTGTTTGCTCCTAACTTGCT
CTTGGACAGGAACCAGGGAAAATGTGTAGAGGGCATGGTGGAGATCTTCGACATGCTGCTGGCTACATCA
TCTCGGTTCCGCATGATGAATCTGCAGGGAGAGGAGTTTGTGTGCCTCAAATCTATTATTTTGCTTAATT
CTGGAGTGTACACATTTCTGTCCAGCACCCTGAAGTCTCTGGAAGAGAAGGACCATATCCACCGAGTCCT
GGACAAGATCACAGACACTTTGATCCACCTGATGGCCAAGGCAGGCCTGACCCTGCAGCAGCAGCACCAG
CGGCTGGCCCAGCTCCTCCTCATCCTCTCCCACATCAGGCACATGAGTAACAAAGGCATGGAGCATCTGT
ACAGCATGAAGTGCAAGAACGTGGTGCCCCTCTATGACCTGCTGCTGGAGATGCTGGACGCCCACCGCCT
ACATGCGCCCACTAGCCGTGGAGGGGCATCCGTGGAGGAGACGGACCAAAGCCACTTGGCCACTGCGGGC
TCTACTTCATCGCATTCCTTGCAAAAGTATTACATCACGGGGGAGGCAGAGGGTTTCCCTGCCACAGTCG
CTTCTGCCGCAATGTGAGACCACGAAGTGGCTCTTCAGTGGACGAAAGGGCCTCGTGATACGCCTATTTT
TATAGGTTAATGTCATGATAATAATGGTTTCTTAGACGTCAGGTGGCACTTTTCGGGGAAATGTGCGCGG
AACCCCTATTTGTTTATTTTTCTAAATACATTCAAATATGTATCCGCTCATGAGACAATAACCCTGATAA
ATGCTTCAATAATATTGAAAAAGGAAGAGTATGCGCTCACGCAACTGGTCCAGAACCTTGACCGAACGCA
GCGGTGGTAACGGCGCAGTGGCGGTTTTCATGGCTTGTTATGACTGTTTTTTTTTGGGGTACAGTCTATG
CCTCGGGCATCCAAGCAGCAAGCGCGTTACGCCGTGGGTCGATGTTTGATGTTATGGAGCAGCAACGATG
TTACGCAGCAGGGCAGTCGCCCTAAAACAAAGTTAAACATCATGAGGGAAGCGGTGATCGCCGAAGTATC
GACTCAACTATCAGAGGTAGTTGGCGTCATCGAGCGCCATCTCGAACCGACGTTGCTGGCCGTACATTTG
TACGGCTCCGCAGTGGATGGCGGCCTGAAGCCACACAGCGATATTGATTTGCTGGTTACGGTGACCGTAA
GGCTTGATGAAACAACGCGGCGAGCTTTGATCAACGACCTTTTGGAAACTTCGGCTTCCCCTGGAGAGAG
CGAGATTCTCCGCGCTGTAGAAGTCACCATTGTTGTGCACGACGACATCATTCCGTGGCGTTATCCAGCT
AAGCGCGAACTGCAATTTGGAGAATGGCAGCGCAATGACATTCTTGCAGGTATCTTCGAGCCAGCCACGA
TCGACATTGATCTGGCTATCTTGCTGACAAAAGCAAGAGAACATAGCGTTGCCTTGGTAGGTCCAGCGGC
GGAGGAACTCTTTGATCCGGTTCCTGAACAGGATCTATTTGAGGCGCTAAATGAAACCTTAACGCTATGG
AACTCGCCGCCCGACTGGGCTGGCGATGAGCGAAATGTAGTGCTTACGTTGTCCCGCATTTGGTACAGCG
CAGTAACCGGCAAAATCGCGCCGAAGGATGTCGCTGCCGACTGGGCAATGGAGCGCCTGCCGGCCCAGTA
TCAGCCCGTCATACTTGAAGCTAGACAGGCTTATCTTGGACAAGAAGAAGATCGCTTGGCCTCGCGCGCA
GATCAGTTGGAAGAATTTGTCCATTACGTAAAAGGCGAGATCACCAAGGTAGTCGGCAAATAACTGTCAG
ACCAAGTTTACTCATATATACTTTAGATTGATTTAAAACTTCATTTTTAATTTAAAAGGATCTAGGTGAA
GATCCTTTTTGATAATCTCATGACCAAAATCCCTTAACGTGAGTTTTCGTTCCACTGAGCGTCAGACCCC
GTAGAAAAGATCAAAGGATCTTCTTGAGATCCTTTTTTTCTGCGCGTAATCTGCTGCTTGCAAACAAAAA
AACCACCGCTACCAGCGGTGGTTTGTTTGCCGGATCAAGAGCTACCAACTCTTTTTCCGAAGGTAACTGG
CTTCAGCAGAGCGCAGATACCAAATACTGTTCTTCTAGTGTAGCCGTAGTTAGGCCACCACTTCAAGAAC
TCTGTAGCACCGCCTACATACCTCGCTCTGCTAATCCTGTTACCAGTGGCTGCTGCCAGTGGCGATAAGT
CGTGTCTTACCGGGTTGGACTCAAGACGATAGTTACCGGATAAGGCGCAGCGGTCGGGCTGAACGGGGGG
TTCGTGCACACAGCCCAGCTTGGAGCGAACGACCTACACCGAACTGAGATACCTACAGCGTGAGCTATGA
GAAAGCGCCACGCTTCCCGAAGGGAGAAAGGCGGACAGGTATCCGGTAAGCGGCAGGGTCG
